Addgene plasmid #8930: pPS2989
Depositing lab: Pamela Silver. Depositing organization: Dana-Farber Cancer Institute. Publication: Intracellular transport of human immunodeficiency virus type 1 integrase. Devroe E, Engelman A, Silver PA. J Cell Sci. 2003 Nov 1. 116(Pt 21):4401-8. 10.1242/jcs.00747 PubMed 13130095.
Backbone
  Vector backbone: pEGFP-PK
  Backbone manufacturer: Warner Greene
  Backbone size w/o insert (bp): 5000
  Vector type: Mammalian Expression
  Selectable markers: Neomycin (select with G418)
Growth in bacteria
  Bacterial resistance: Kanamycin, 50 μg/mL
  Growth temperature: 37°C
  Growth strain: DH5alpha
  Copy number: High Copy
Gene/Insert
  Gene/Insert name: IN (alt names: pEGFP-PK-IN; HIV-1 integrase)
  Species: HIV
  Tag / fusion protein: GFP (N terminal on backbone); PK (N terminal on backbone)
  Cloning method: Restriction Enzyme; 5′ cloning site KpnI (not destroyed); 3′ cloning site XbaI (not destroyed)
  Sequencing primers: 5′ EGFP-C
Terms and licenses: Academic/Nonprofit Terms; Industry Terms: Not Available to Industry
Depositor comments: Generates alternate linker in between PK and IN to compare to results of pPS2986. Linker is derived from GFP-IN plasmids used in Limon 2002 paper--Pubmed ID 12368302) Localizes to cytoplasm.
How to cite: pPS2989 was a gift from Pamela Silver (Addgene plasmid # 8930 ; http://n2t.net/addgene:8930 ; RRID:Addgene_8930)
