[The description below was written by a language model from this plasmid's Addgene catalogue record.]
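Description:
pPS2989, also called pEGFP-PK-IN, is a mammalian expression plasmid built on the pEGFP-PK backbone (about 5 kb without insert). It is maintained in E. coli as a high-copy plasmid under kanamycin selection, and it carries a neomycin resistance marker that allows G418 selection of transfected mammalian cells. The record includes no feature table and does not name the promoter, the origins of replication or the polyadenylation signal, so these elements cannot be specified here.

The insert is HIV-1 integrase (IN), cloned between KpnI and XbaI sites that both remain intact. It sits downstream of two backbone-encoded N-terminal fusion partners, GFP and PK, giving a GFP-PK-IN fusion protein. The record does not expand "PK"; in localization reporters of this type it usually denotes pyruvate kinase, a large cytoplasmic protein added to make the fusion too big to diffuse passively through nuclear pores. Nuclear fluorescence would then indicate active import driven by the attached cargo.

According to the depositor, this version differs from the related construct pPS2986 in the linker between PK and IN. The alternative linker was taken from previously published GFP-IN plasmids so that results from the two designs could be compared. The fusion is reported to localize to the cytoplasm. The construct fits the associated study of the intracellular transport of HIV-1 integrase, serving as a fluorescence-based test of whether integrase carries a transferable nuclear localization activity and as a control for linker-dependent effects on that readout.
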