>Addgene plasmid #8930 | pPS2989 | addgene partial sequence | sequence record 62426 | EGFP-C 5'-CATGGTCCTGCTGGAGTTCGTG-3'
CTCTCGGCATGGACGAGCTGTACAAGTACTCAGATCTCGAGCTCAAGCTTCGAATTAATTCCCACGCTGC
CATGGCAGACACCTTTCTGGAGCACATGTGCCGCCTGGACATCGACTCCGAGCCAACCATTGCCAGAAAC
ACCGGCATCATCTGCACCATCGGCCCAGCCTCCCGCTCTGTGGACAAGCTGAAGGAAATGATTAAATCTG
GAATGAATGTTGCCCGCCTCAACTTCTCGCACGGCACCCACGAGTATCATGAGGGCACAATTAAGAACGT
GCGAGAGGCCACAGAGAGCTTTGCCTCTGACCCGATCACCTACAGACCTGTGGCTATTGCACTGGACACC
AAGGGACCTGAAATCCGAACTGGACTCATCAAGGGAAGTGGCACAGCAGAGGTGGAGCTCAAGAAGGGCG
CAGCTCTCAAAGTGACGCTGGACAATGCCTTCATGGAGAACTGCGATGAGAATGTGCTGTGGGTGGACTA
CAAGAACCTCATCAAAGTTATAGATGTGGGCAGCAAAATCTATGTGGATGACGGTCTCATTTCCTTGCTG
GTTAAGGAGAAAGGCAAGGACTTTGTCATGACTGAGGTTGAGAACGGTGGCATGCTTGGTAGTAAGAAGG
GAGTGAACCTCCCAGGTGCTGCGGTCGACCTGCCTGCAGTCTCAGAGAAGGACATTCAGGACCTGAAATT
TGGCGTGGAGCAGAATGTGGACATGGTGTTCGCTTCCTTCATCCGCAAAGCTGCTGATGTCCATGCTGTC
AGGAAGGTGCTAGGGGAAAAGGGAAAGCACATCAAGATTATCAGCAAGATTGAGAATCACGAGGGTGTGC
GCAGGTTTGATGAGATCATGGAGGCCAGCGATGGCATTATGGTGGCCCGTGGTGACCTGGGTATTGAGAT
CCCTGCTGAAAAAGTCTTCCTCGCACAGAAGATGATGATTGGGCGCTGCA
