>Addgene plasmid #8930 | pPS2989 | addgene partial sequence | sequence record 62917 | SV40-pA-R
TTATAAGCTGCAATAAACAAGTTAACAACAACAATTGCATTCATTTTATGTTTCAGGTTCAGGGGGAGGT
GTGGGAGGTTTTTTAAAGCAAGTAAAACCTCTACAAATGTGGTATGGCTGATTATGATCAGTTATCTAGA
TTAGTCCTCGTCCTGGCGGGAGGCCACGCAGTCGTCGCCGGCCATCTGCTTGCCGTAGTCGCGGATGATC
TTGGCCTTGCGGCGGGGCACCACCTTGATGTCGGAGTTGTCCTGGATCACCACGGCGCCCTCGCCCTTCC
ACAGCAGCTTGGCGGGGCCCTTCCACACGGGGTCGCGGGAGTCGCGGTAGTACACGCGGAAGTTCTGGAT
CTTGGTGATCTGCTTCTGCAGCTCCTTGGTCTGGATGTCGGTGGCGATGATGTCCACGATGCGCTCGCCG
GCGGAGTAGCCGCCGATGCCGCCCTTGCGCTTGAAGTTGTGGATGAACACGGCCATCTGCACGGCGGTCT
TCAGGTGCTCGGCCTGGTCGCGGACTTGGCCGATGATCTTCTTCAGCTCCTTGTTCATGGACTCGATCAC
GCCCTGGGACTGGGGGTTGTAGGGGATGCCGAACTCCTGCTTGATGCCGGCCCACCAGCAGGCGGCCTTC
ACGGTGGTGGAGGTGAAGTTGGAGCCGTTGTCGGTGTGCACGGTCTTCACGGGCCAGCGGCCGGCCAGCT
TCAGCAGGAAGTAGGCGGTCTCCTGGCCGGTCTCGGCGGGGATCACCTCGGCCTCGATGTAGCCGGAGGC
CACGTGCACGGCCACCAGGATCACCTTGCCCTCCAAGTGGGTGCAGTCCAGCTGCCAGATGCCGGGGGAG
CAGTCCACCTGGCCGTGCATGGCCTCGCCCTTCAGCTGGCACTTGTCGCAGGAGGCCACGATCTCCTTGG
CCACCACGGGGGGCAGGTTGAAGTCGGAGGCCATGGCGCGCCAGTTG
